>Addgene plasmid #145525 | pGBW-m4046443 | depositor full sequence | sequence record 287702 | Full Sequence
GCGGCCGCCCCACACACCATAGCTTCAAAATGTTTCTACTCCTTTTTTACTCTTCCAGATTTTCTCGGAC
TCCGCGCATCGCCGTACCACTTCAAAACACCCAAGCACAGCATACTAAATTTCCCCTCTTTCTTCCTCTA
GGGTGTCGTTAATTACCCGTACTAAAGGTTTGGAAAAGAAAAAAGAGACCGCCTCGTTTCTTTTTCTTCG
TCGAAAAAGGCAATAAAAATTTTTATCACGTTTCTTTTTCTTGAAAATTTTTTTTTTTGATTTTTTTCTC
TTTCGATGACCTCCCATTGATATTTAAGTTAATAAACGGTCTTCAATTTCTCAAGTTTCAGTTTCATTTT
TCTTGTTCTATTACAACTTTTTTTACTTCTTGCTCATTAGAAAGAAAGCATAGCAATCTAATCTAAGTTT
TAATTACAAAATGGGCTATATAAACGTTTTCGCTTTTCCGTTTACGATATATAGTCTACTCTTGTGCAGA
ATGAATTCTCGTAACTACATAGCACAAGTAGATGTAGTTAACTTTAATCTCACACTCGTGCCGAGAGGTT
CTCACCATCATCACCATCATTAAACAGGCCCCTTTTCCTTTGTCGATATCATGTAATTAGTTATGTCACG
CTTACATTCACGCCCTCCTCCCACATCCGCTCTAACCGAAAAGGAAGGAGTTAGACAACCTGAAGTCTAG
GTCCCTATTTATTTTTTTTAATAGTTATGTTAGTATTAAGAACGTTATTTATATTTCAAATTTTTCTTTT
TTTTCTGTACAAAGCGGCCGCCGAACCACTAGTGCACTGCAGTACACGGTTTCCTTGAAATTTTTTTGAT
TCGGTAATCTCCGAACAGAAGGAAGAACGAAGGAAGGAGCACAGACTTAGATTGGTATATATACGCATAT
GTAGTGTTGAAGAAACATGAAATTGCCCAGTATTCTTAACCCAACTGCACAGAACAAAAACGTGCAGGAA
ACGAAGATAAATCATGTCGAAAGCTACATATAAGGAACGTGCTGCTACTCATCCTAGTCCTGTTGCTGCC
AAGCTATTTAATATCATGCACGAAAAGCAAACAAACTTGTGTGCTTCATTGGATGTTCGTACCACCAAGG
AATTACTGGAGTTAGTTGAAGCATTAGGTCCCAAAATTTGTTTACTAAAAACACATGTGGATATCTTGAC
TGATTTTTCCATGGAGGGCACAGTTAAGCCGCTAAAGGCATTATCCGCCAAGTACAATTTTTTACTCTTC
GAGGACAGAAAATTTGCTGACATTGGTAATACAGTCAAATTGCAGTACTCTGCGGGTGTATACAGAATAG
CAGAATGGGCAGACATTACGAATGCACACGGTGTGGTGGGCCCAGGTATTGTTAGCGGTTTGAAGCAGGC
GGCAGAAGAAGTAACAAAGGAACCTAGAGGCCTTTTGATGTTAGCAGAATTGTCATGCAAGGGCTCCCTA
TCTACTGGAGAATATACTAAGGGTACTGTTGACATTGCGAAGAGCGACAAAGATTTTGTTATCGGCTTTA
TTGCTCAAAGAGACATGGGTGGAAGAGATGAAGGTTACGATTGGTTGATTATGACACCCGGTGTGGGTTT
AGATGACAAGGGAGATGCATTGGGTCAACAGTATAGAACCGTGGATGATGTGGTTTCTACAGGATCTGAC
ATTATTATTGTTGGAAGAGGACTATTTGCAAAGGGAAGGGATGCTAAGGTAGAGGGTGAACGTTACAGAA
AAGCAGGCTGGGAAGCATATTTGAGAAGATGCGGCCAGCAAAACTAAAAAACTGTATTATAAGTAAATGC
ATGTATACTAAACTCACAAATTAGAGCTTCAATTTAATTATATCAGTTATTACCCGAGTAACGAAGCATC
TGTGCTTCATTTTGTAGAACAAAAATGCAACGCGAGAGCGCTAATTTTTCAAACAAAGAATCTGAGCTGC
ATTTTTACAGAACAGAAATGCAACGCGAAAGCGCTATTTTACCAACGAAGAATCTGTGCTTCATTTTTGT
AAAACAAAAATGCAACGCGAGAGCGCTAATTTTTCAAACAAAGAATCTGAGCTGCATTTTTACAGAACAG
AAATGCAACGCGAGAGCGCTATTTTACCAACAAAGAATCTATACTTCTTTTTTGTTCTACAAAAATGCAT
CCCGAGAGCGCTATTTTTCTAACAAAGCATCTTAGATTACTTTTTTTCTCCTTTGTGCGCTCTATAATGC
AGTCTCTTGATAACTTTTTGCACTGTAGGTCCGTTAAGGTTAGAAGAAGGCTACTTTGGTGTCTATTTTC
TCTTCCATAAAAAAAGCCTGACTCCACTTCCCGCGTTTACTGATTACTAGCGAAGCTGCGGGTGCATTTT
TTCAAGATAAAGGCATCCCCGATTATATTCTATACCGATGTGGATTGCGCATACTTTGTGAACAGAAAGT
GATAGCGTTGATGATTCTTCATTGGTCAGAAAATTATGAACGGTTTCTTCTATTTTGTCTCTATATACTA
CGTATAGGAAATGTTTACATTTTCGTATTGTTTTCGATTCACTCTATGAATAGTTCTTACTACAATTTTT
TTGTCTAAAGAGTAATACTAGAGATAAACATAAAAAATGTAGAGGTCGAGTTTAGATGCAAGTTCAAGGA
GCGAAAGGTGGATGGGTAGGTTATATAGGGATATAGCACAGAGATATATAGCAAAGAGATACTTTTGAGC
AATGTTTGTGGAAGCGGTATTCGCAATATTTTAGTAGCTCGTTACAGTCCGGTGCGTTTTTGGTTTTTTG
AAAGTGCGTCATCAGAGCGCTTTTGGTTTTCAAAAGCGCTCTGAAGTTCCTATACTTTCTAGCTAGAGAA
TAGGAACTTCCCGAGCGGCCGCGTGTTACAAGCTTGACTCCAGCGTAACTGGACTGCAATCAACTCACTG
GCTCACCTTCACGGGTGGGCCTTTCTTCGGTAGAAAATCAAAGGATCTTCTTGAGATCCTTTTTTTCTGC
GCGTAATCTGCTGCTTGCAAACAAAAAAACCACCGCTACCAGCGGTGGTTTGTTTGCCGGATCAAGAGCT
ACCAACTCTTTTTCCGAGGTAACTGGCTTCAGCAGAGCGCAGATACCAAATACTGTTCTTCTAGTGTAGC
CGTAGTTAGGCCACCACTTCAAGAACTCTGTAGCACCGCCTACATACCTCGCTCTGCTAATCCTGTTACC
AGTGGCTGCTGCCAGTGGCGATAAGTCGTGTCTTACCGGGTTGGACTCAAGACGATAGTTACCGGATAAG
GCGCAGCGGTCGGGCTGAACGGGGGGTTCGTGCACACAGCCCAGCTTGGAGCGAACGACCTACACCGAAC
TGAGATACCTACAGCGTGAGCTATGAGAAAGCGCCACGCTTCCCGAAGGGAGAAAGGCGGACAGGTATCC
GGTAAGCGGCAGGGTCGGAACAGGAGAGCGCACGAGGGAGCTTCCAGGGGTAAACGCCTGGTATCTTTAT
AGTCCTGTCGGGTTTCGCCACCTCTGACTTGAGCATCGATTTTTGTGATGCTCGTCAGGGGGGCGGAGCC
TATGGAAAAACGCCAGCAACGCAGAAAGGCCCACCCGAAGGTGAGCCAGGTGATTACATTTGGGCCCTCA
TCAGAGGTTTTCACCGTCATCACCGAAACGCGCGAGGCAGCTGCGGTAAAGCTCATCAGCGTGGTCGTGA
AGCGATTCACAGATGTCTGCCTGTTCATCCGCGTCCAGCTCGTTGAGTTTCTCCAGAAGCGTTAATGTCT
GGCTTCTGATAAAGCGGGCCATGTTAAGGGCGGTTTTTTCCTGTTTGGTCACTTACCAATGCTTAATCAG
TGAGGCACCTATCTCAGCGATCTGTCTATTTCGTTCATCCATAGTTGCCTGACTCCCCGTCGTGTAGATA
ACTACGATGCGGGAGGGCTTACCATCTGGCCCCAGTGCTGCAATGATACCGCGAGACCCACGCTCACCGG
CTCCAGATTTATCAGCAATAAACCAGCCAGCCGGGAGGGCCGAGCGCAGAAGTGATCCTGCAACTTTATC
CGCCTCCATCCAGTCTATTAATTGTTGCCGGGAAGCTAGAGTAAGTAGTTCGCCAGTTAATAGTTTGCGC
AACGTTGTTGCCATTGCTACAGGCATCGTGGTGTCACGCTCGTCGTTTGGTATGGCTTCATTCAGCTCCG
GTTCCCAACGATCAAGGCGAGTTACATGATCCCCCATGTTGTGCAAAAAAGCGGTTAGCTCCTTCGGTCC
TCCGATCGTTGCCAGAAGTAAGTTGGCCGCAGTGTTATCACTCATGGTTATGGCAGCACTGCATAATTCT
CTTACTGTCATGCCATCCGTGAGATGCTTTTCTGTGACTGGTGAGTACTCAACCAAGTCATTCTGAGAAT
AGTGTATGCGGCGACCGAGTTGCTCTTGCCCGGCGTCAATACGGGATAATACCGCGCCACATAGCAGAAC
TTTAAAAGTGCTCATCATTGGAAAACGTTCTTCGGGGCGTAAACTCTCAAGGATCTTACCGCTGTTGAGA
TCCAGTTCGATGTAACCCACTCGTGCACCCAACTGATCTTCAGCATCTTTTACTTTCACCAGCGTTTCTG
GGTGAGCAAAAACAGGAAGGCAAAATGCCGCAAAAAAGGGAATAAGGGCGACACGGAAATGTTGAATACT
CATTTTAGCTTCCTTAGCTCCTGAAAATCTCGATAACTCAAAAAATACGCCCGGTAGTGATCTTATTTCA
TTATGGTGAAAGTTGGAACCTCTTACGTGCCGATCAAGTCAAAAGCCTCCGGTCGGAGGCTTTTGACTTT
CTGCTATGGAGGTCAGGTATGATTTAAATGGTCAGTTAGA
Features (pLannotate 1.2.2; 13 found; start..end, strand, type, name):
     10..417     +  promoter       TEF1 promoter: S. cerevisiae TEF1; promoter for EF-1α
    475..534     +  ncRNA          Corona pk3: Accession: RF00165 - Coronavirus 3' UTR pseudoknot
    609..781     +  terminator     CYC1 terminator (fragment): S. cerevisiae CYC1; transcription terminator for CYC1
    817..993     +  promoter       URA3 promoter (fragment): S. cerevisiae URA3
    994..1797    +  CDS            URA3: orotidine-5'-phosphate decarboxylase, required for uracil biosynthesis; S. cerevisiae URA3; yeast auxotrophic marker, counterselectable with 5-fluoroorotic acid (5-FOA)
   1880..2862    -  rep_origin     2μ ori: yeast 2μ plasmid origin of replication
   2940..2969    +  terminator     T3Te terminator: phage T3 early transcription terminator
   2991..3578    +  rep_origin     ori: high-copy-number ColE1/pMB1/pBR322/pUC origin of replication
   3590..3617    -  terminator     T7Te terminator: phage T7 early transcription terminator
   3641..3832    -  CDS            rop: Rop protein, which maintains plasmids at low copy number; rop
   3833..4693    -  CDS            AmpR: β-lactamase; bla; confers resistance to ampicillin, carbenicillin, and related antibiotics
   4694..4796    -  promoter       cat promoter: promoter of the E. coli cat gene encoding chloramphenicol acetyltransferase
   4797..4828    -  terminator     tonB terminator: bidirectional E. coli tonB-P14 transcription terminator
