[The description below was written by a language model from this plasmid's Addgene catalogue record and pLannotate feature annotations shown in this document.]
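Description:
pGBW-m4046443 is an E. coli–yeast shuttle plasmid for constitutive expression of the SARS-CoV-2 ORF10 protein in Saccharomyces cerevisiae. In bacteria it replicates from a ColE1/pUC-type origin and is selected with ampicillin through a β-lactamase gene, which the annotation places downstream of a cat promoter. A rop coding sequence is also annotated next to AmpR, although the catalogue lists the plasmid as high copy. Short phage T3 and T7 early terminators and a tonB terminator flank the bacterial modules, presumably insulating them from read-through transcription. In yeast, the 2μ origin supports multicopy episomal maintenance. URA3, with its own promoter fragment, complements uracil auxotrophy and can be counterselected with 5-FOA.

The expression cassette consists of the yeast TEF1 promoter (strong, constitutive, from the EF-1α gene), the wild-type ORF10 coding sequence of about 110 bp, and a CYC1 terminator fragment. According to the record, the insert was made by gene synthesis and is fused at its C terminus to a backbone-encoded thrombin cleavage site and 6xHis tag, which would allow metal-affinity purification or detection followed by tag removal. The automated feature table does not annotate the ORF10 CDS or the tag. In the interval between promoter and terminator it reports only a match to the coronavirus 3' UTR pseudoknot family, which most likely reflects the position of ORF10 near the 3' end of the viral genome rather than a separately engineered element. The listing of budding yeast alongside SARS-CoV-2 as species may indicate host adaptation, but the record does not state codon optimisation. The plasmid is suited to producing or studying ORF10 in yeast.
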