Addgene plasmid #145525: pGBW-m4046443
Purpose: Yeast Expression plasmid for SARS-CoV-2 ORF10 protein
Depositing lab: Ginkgo Bioworks & Benjie Chen. Depositing organization: Ginkgo Bioworks.
Backbone
  Vector backbone: AmpR; 2u URA3
  Backbone size w/o insert (bp): 4078
  Vector type: Yeast Expression
  Selectable markers: URA3
Growth in bacteria
  Bacterial resistance: Ampicillin, 100 μg/mL
  Growth temperature: 37°C
  Growth strain: DH5alpha
  Copy number: High Copy
Gene/Insert
  Gene/Insert name: SARS-CoV-2 ORF10 protein
  Species: S. cerevisiae (budding yeast); Severe acute respiratory syndrome coronavirus 2
  Insert size (bp): 110
  Mutation: wt
  Entrez Gene: ORF10 (a.k.a. GU280_gp11)
  Promoter: pTEF1
  Tag / fusion protein: Cleavable thrombin;6xHIS (C terminal on backbone)
  Cloning method: Unknown
Resource information
  A portion of this plasmid was derived from a plasmid made by: GinkgoBioworks
Depositor comments: NCBI Reference Sequence: YP_009725255.1Created by gene synthesis with Not1 site.
How to cite: pGBW-m4046443 was a gift from Ginkgo Bioworks & Benjie Chen (Addgene plasmid # 145525 ; http://n2t.net/addgene:145525 ; RRID:Addgene_145525)
